Addgene plasmid #32827: HA-AMOT p130 deltaCC
Depositing lab: Kunliang Guan. Depositing organization: University of California, San Diego (UCSD). Publication: Angiomotin is a novel Hippo pathway component that inhibits YAP oncoprotein. Zhao B, Li L, Lu Q, Wang LH, Liu CY, Lei Q, Guan KL. Genes Dev. 2011 Jan 1;25(1):51-63. 10.1101/gad.2000111 PubMed 21205866.
Backbone
  Vector backbone: pcDNA-HA
  Backbone manufacturer: Guan lab
  Backbone size w/o insert (bp): 5400
  Vector type: Mammalian Expression
Growth in bacteria
  Bacterial resistance: Ampicillin, 100 μg/mL
  Growth temperature: 37°C
  Growth strain: DH5alpha
  Copy number: Unknown
Gene/Insert
  Gene/Insert name: AMOT p130
  Species: H. sapiens (human)
  Mutation: E5D, G858D, deletion of amino acids 410-751
  Entrez Gene: AMOT
  Promoter: CMV
  Tag / fusion protein: 2xHA (N terminal on backbone)
  Cloning method: Restriction Enzyme; 5′ cloning site NA (unknown if destroyed); 3′ cloning site NA (unknown if destroyed)
  Sequencing primers: 5′ CMV-F; 3′ BGH-rev
Terms and licenses: Academic/Nonprofit Terms; Industry Terms: Not Available to Industry
Depositor comments: E5D is present in all Guan lab AMOT p130 cDNAs. According to the depositing lab, neither E5D nor G858D are important.
How to cite: HA-AMOT p130 deltaCC was a gift from Kunliang Guan (Addgene plasmid # 32827 ; http://n2t.net/addgene:32827 ; RRID:Addgene_32827)
