[The description below was written by a language model from this plasmid's Addgene catalogue record.]
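Description:
HA-AMOT p130 deltaCC is a mammalian expression plasmid built on pcDNA-HA, a lab-modified pcDNA-type backbone of about 5.4 kb that supplies an N-terminal 2xHA epitope tag. It is propagated in E. coli under ampicillin selection. The record gives no feature table, so the origin of replication, copy number, any mammalian selection marker and the cloning sites used are not documented. The listing of a BGH reverse sequencing primer suggests a BGH polyadenylation region downstream of the insert, as is usual for pcDNA vectors, but this is not stated explicitly.

The insert is the human angiomotin (AMOT) p130 isoform, driven by the strong constitutive CMV promoter and expressed as a 2xHA fusion, which allows detection and immunoprecipitation with anti-HA antibodies. The coding sequence carries an internal deletion of amino acids 410–751; the "deltaCC" name implies that this removes the coiled-coil region of the protein. Two point substitutions, E5D and G858D, are also present. According to the depositor's comments, E5D is found in all of the lab's AMOT p130 cDNAs, and neither change is considered functionally important.

The plasmid comes from work identifying angiomotin as a Hippo pathway component that inhibits the YAP oncoprotein. As a domain-deletion mutant, it is suited to transient expression in cultured mammalian cells alongside full-length AMOT p130, to test how the deleted region contributes to AMOT's interactions, localisation or effect on YAP. The record itself does not describe specific experiments.
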