>Addgene plasmid #32827 | HA-AMOT p130 deltaCC | addgene partial sequence | sequence record 39334 | CMV-F 5'-CGCAAATGGGCGGTAGGCGTG-3'
AGCTCTCTGGCTACTAGAGAACCCACTGCTTACTGGCTTATCGAAATTAATACGACTCACTATAGGGAGA
CCCAAGCTTGCCATGGCCTACCCATACGATGTTCCTGACTATGCGGGCTATCCCTATGACGTCCCGGACT
ATGCAGGATCCATGAGAAATTCTGACGAACAGCCAAGTGGAGGGACCACGGTATTGCAGCGTTTGCTACA
AGAGCAGCTTCGCTATGGCAATCCTAGTGAGAATCGCAGCCTGCTTGCCATACACCAGCAAGCCACAGGG
AATGGCCCTCCTTTCCCCAGTGGCAGTGGGAACCCGGGCCCTCAGAGTGATGTGTTGAGTCCCCAAGACC
ACCACCAACAGCTTGTGGCTCATGCTGCTCGACAAGAACCCCAGGGGCAGGAAATCCAGTCAGAAAACCT
CATCATGGAGAAGCAGCTGTCTCCTCGAATGCAAAATAATGAAGAACTCCCGACCTATGAAGAAGCCAAG
GTCCAGTCCCAGTACTTTCGGGGCCAACAGCATGCCAGTGTTGGAGCTGCCTTCTATGTCACTGGAGTCA
CCAACCAGAAGATGAGGACTGAGGGACGCCCATCAGTTCAGCGGCTCAATCCTGGAAAGATGCACCAAGA
TGAGGGACTCAGAGACCTTAAGCAAGGGCATGTCCGTTCCTTGAGTGAACGACTAATGCAGATGTCACTG
GCCACCAGTGGAGTTAAGGCCCATCCACCTGTTACCAGTGCTCCCCTCTCCCCACCACAACCCAATGACC
TCTACAAGAATCCCACAAGTTCCAGTGAATTCTACAA
