>Addgene plasmid #32827 | HA-AMOT p130 deltaCC | addgene partial sequence | sequence record 39335 | hAMOT-F2 (5' gcagcagcatttccttccta 3')
CGTCTCTCCAACCTGGCCTGAGTCAGCAGCAGCAGCAACAGCAGCAGCAGCACCATCATCACCATCACCA
CCAACAACAGCAGCAGCAGCAGCCACAGCAGCAGCCAGGAGAAGCCTATTCAGCTCATGCCCAGATTATT
GAGAAGGATGCCATGATCAAAGTACTCCAGCAGCGTTCCCGGAAGGAGCCGAGCAAGACAGAGCAGCTGT
CGTGCATGCGGCCAGCGAAGTCTCTGATGTCCATTTCCAATGCTGGATCAGGCTTGCTCTCCCACTCATC
CACCCTGACTGGCTCCCCCATCATGGAAGAAAAGCGAGACGACAAGAGCTGGAAGGGGAGCCTAGGCATT
CTCCTGGGTGGAGACTACCGTGCTGAATATGTCCCTTCCACACCCTCGCCTGTGCCACCCTCGACTCCCC
TGCTCTCGGCTCACTCCAAGACAGACAGCCGAGACTGCAGTACCCAAACTGAACGTGGGACGGAATCGAA
CAAAACTGCAGCTGTTGCTCCCATCTCTGTTCCTGCTCCAGTTGCTGCTGCCGCCACTGCTGCCGCCATC
ACTGCCACTGCTGCCACCATCACCACCACCATGGTAGCTGCTGCTCCAGTTGCTGTTGCTGCTGCTGCTG
CTCCAGCTGCTGCTGCTGCCCCGTCTCCAGCCACTGCCGCTGCTACTGCTGCTGCTGTTTCTCCAGCTGC
TGCTGGTCAGATTCCAGCTGCTGCCTCTGTTGCCTCAGCTGCTGCCGTTGCTCCTTCTGCTGCTGCTGCT
GCTGCTGTTCAGGTTGCTCCAGCTGCTCCGGCTCCAGTTCCAGCTCCGGCTCTGGTTCCGGTCCCAGCTC
CAGCAGCGGCTCAGGCTTCTGCTCCTGCTCAGACTCAGGCACCAACTTCAGCTCCGGCTGTGGCTCCAAC
TCCAGCTCCAACTCCAACTCCAGCTGTGGCTCAGGCTGA
